>Addgene plasmid #1674 | L4687 | depositor full sequence | sequence record 284 | Author sequence
AAGCTTGGGCTGCAGGTCGGCTATAATAAGTTCTTGAATAAAATAATTTTCCCGACAAAACATGAGTATT
TCTTTCGAAAATAAAAGTGCAGGCTAATTAGAGATTATTCTGTAATTAACTGCATAATTTGTCACGTGCC
ATAGTTTTACATTCCACTACGTCATAGTTCTTAAAATACTAATCTCCTGAAAATAGAAGTAGGTGAAGAA
AGTTTAATTATCAGTTCTAAAATGACAATTGATCTTTGGAATATGTTCTGAAACTACCGATCATTGAACA
GATGCTATTTGAATGATATAGAATTGTATATTTGCAATTTCTGAAACGCGTTCTTAAAGGCACACAGATT
AATTCAAAAGGGTCTGGCCGCAAAAAGGTTTATGGTGGCCGATTTTGAGTTTTGTGTGTGATTGCTTTTT
CACAATCAGTGTTTTCAGGATTATGTGATGAACTAGATCTTCAAGTTTCGTTACATTTCATATGTTTTCG
GAACTCACGAAGTACATATTGGGTATTGTGCTCAAAAAATTCAGCAATCAGCTTCGCTCCGCTGACTTTA
GAACCCAAAAAAATAGTATGGCCAAACTGACTGTGTTACGATCATTTCAATTTTTCAATACATATTTAAG
ATTTCTAAGAGTAAGAAGGTCAAAAACTGTTCTGGAATACATATATATTTTTCAGGTTACAATTAGTCAA
AAAGTGCACTGAAATATACGTTTTAATTTCACGAATAACCCAATTAGTTCAATGTATTTTTGGTCAACCA
ACGTTAAAGTTTGGCTTCCAACCAATTATCATTTCTGATCAACCACAATGTTTTTTCTTTATCTGCAAGT
TAATTTTTTATTTTTATCCAGATGTTTGGCATATTTTTCAATTCTTCACTAGCGCCCACTTCTTGCACTT
CCGGCGCCCTGAATCTAATGCATCTGTTGCAAGAATTGAAAGACCAATCAACACATTGTTTTCTTCACGA
GATACTGAAGAAAATGAATAAAAACAGAGAAAAAGAGCCATGTGATTAGTGACAACTGTTGCTAACAGAT
ACCATAGCTTGGACTTGGTACGTGATGGCAACGTATGGGTCAACAAAAATGATTGCAGAGGGGGTGCAAA
ACAGTCAAGTCGAGAAAATATGAAAAACAGAAAACAAAGAACAGAAAAATGGGTTTGAGAGTCAGTATAA
TTTATAAAAGAAAAATTGTACATAGAAATTAACCATTTTTGTAGAAGAAGTTATTTTTCAAGCATCGTTA
AAAATTATTCAAAGCACCTTATTTCATATTTAATTTTAAACATGGTTAAATGAACAACACGGTGCGCAAT
CAGGAAAACTTGAAATCTGAAACTGTTGTTGTGATCTTCTTCGCAACTGTTCAGATAGCACTAGTGTAAT
GTTAAGAGTGCGCGAATATAATGGAATATAATGGATCACACCTCCTGCCATCAGGTAAACGTCTCTGTTA
TCACATATTTCCAACTATTAAATTTTTACCTTTTACAGTTTTACATTTTTTTGAAAAAAGTAACTTTTTG
TCTTCAAAATCCCTGACGAAAATATCAAATATTTTAATCGAGACTGCAGAGGAACCGATTGATGATTTGG
AAAATCCAGCTTTACCTGTGTAAGAACTGAAAAGTTTCATAACCCTAGGGTATTCCCAGTTACATTCCCC
ACTGGCTAACAATAGCACCCAGTTTTTCATCACCTTTCTTCAAATTTCTCGGCGATTTGTTAAAAACAAA
ATTTGTGTCCCTTCTCTGATATCTCTATGTCTCTAAACACAAGTTCATCGGAAAACGAAGGAGGGTAGGT
GTTGGTTGGGCTCCCGAAGTGAAAATAGAAGAGCAAGAATAGAATATTAGAGAGAGAGTGCAGAGAGGGC
GGGATAGCTCCCGGGATTCCGTTTTCTTCTTCTTTATCTTCAACGATGATGTGTGTGCGTGTTGTATAGA
TTCTGTTGCTCCCCCACAACTCGCTCCGAAGGCTCAATACAATTCAATTGATATTGGAGGAGAGCCTACC
GGAGTGGGAGGATAAGAAGAAACATAAGAAGAAGAAGAAGAAGAAGCATGCTTCTGGTTTTTGATGCTAT
GAAAACGGCACAAAAAGATGATTGAGGTCCCTTTTCAATACCTTCTCTCATCTTTCAAATCCCATTGAAA
CCTAAAACTTCTCACCACGCTTTACCATTGTTCTCCAAAAACTTATAGCAATGTCTATAACTTTTTTATC
TCTGAAAAGCAGTGTTCCATTTTTCTTTTTCCTATTTTATTTCAATTGTTTCTCACATTTCGTTTGGATT
CTTTGCTTGTCAACCAGCTTCTTCTTCCACTTTTACCGTCTAATTTTCAGGGCAGGGAGCCATCAAACCC
ACGACCACTAGATCCATCTAGAGGATCCTATCGATTCGCGGCCGCTGTACACCCCCAAAGGACCCAAAGG
TATGTTTCGAATGATACTAACATAACATAGAACATTTTCAGGAGGACCCTTGGAGGGTACCGAGCTCAGA
AAAAATGACTGCTCCAAAGAAGAAGCGTAAGGTACCGGCAGAAAAAATGACTGCTCCAAAGAAGAAGCGT
AAGGTACCGGCAGAAAAAATGACTGCTCCAAAGAAGAAGCGTAAGGTACCGGCAGAAAAAATGACTGCTC
CAAAGAAGAAGCGTAAGGTACCGGTAGAAAAAATGAGTAAAGGAGAAGAACTTTTCACTGGAGTTGTCCC
AATTCTTGTTGAATTAGATGGTGATGTTAATGGGCACAAATTTTCTGTCAGTGGAGAGGGTGAAGGTGAT
GCAACATACGGAAAACTTACCCTTAAATTTATTTGCACTACTGGAAAACTACCTGTTCCATGGGTAAGTT
TAAACATATATATACTAACTAACCCTGATTATTTAAATTTTCAGCCAACACTTGTCACTACTTTCGGTTA
TGGTCTTCAATGCTTCGCCAGATACCCAGATCATATGAAACAGCATGACTTTTTCAAGAGTGCCATGCCC
GAAGGTTATGTACAGGAAAGAACTATATTTTTCAAAGATGACGGGAACTACAAGACACGTAAGTTTAAAC
AGTTCGGTACTAACTAACCATACATATTTAAATTTTCAGGTGCTGAAGTCAAGTTTGAAGGTGATACCCT
TGTTAATAGAATCGAGTTAAAAGGTATTGATTTTAAAGAAGATGGAAACATTCTTGGACACAAATTGGAA
TACAACTATAACTCACACAATGTATACATCATGGCAGACAAACAAAAGAATGGAATCAAAGTTGTAAGTT
TAAACATGATTTTACTAACTAACTAATCTGATTTAAATTTTCAGAACTTCAAAATTAGACACAACATTGA
AGATGGAAGCGTTCAACTAGCAGACCATTATCAACAAAATACTCCAATTGGCGATGGCCCTGTCCTTTTA
CCAGACAACCATTACCTGTCCTACCAATCTGCCCTTTCGAAAGATCCCAACGAAAAGAGAGACCACATGG
TCCTTCTTGAGTTTGTAACAGCTGCTGGGATTACACATGGCATGGATGAACTATACAAATAGCATTCGTA
GAATTGTAAGTTTAAACTTTCTCATACTAACTAACGCGCTCTATTTAAATTTTCAGAATTCGCTAGCCGG
CCATACAAGTAATCCGGATGATCGACGCCAACGTCGTTGAATTTTCAAATTTTAAATACTGAATATTTGT
TTTTTTTCCTATTATTTATTTATTCTCTTTGTGTTTTTTTTCTTGCTTTCTAAAAAATTAATTCAATCCA
AATCTAAACATTTTTTTTTCTCTTTCCGTCTCCCAATTCGTATTCCGCTCCTCTCATCTGAACACAATGT
GCAAGTTTATTTATCTTCTCGCTTTCATTTCATTAGGACGTGGGGGGAATTGGTGGAAGGGGGAAACACA
CAAAAGGATGATGGAAATGAAATAAGGACACACAATATGCAACAACATTCAATTCAGAAATATGGAGGAA
GGTTTAAAAGAAAACATAAAAATATATAGAGGAGGAAGGAAAACTAGTAAAAAATAAGCAAAGAAATTAG
GCGAACGATGAGAATTGTCCTCGCTTGGGCCCTTTCGTCTCGCGCGTTTCGGTGATGACGGTGAAAACCT
CTGACACATGCAGCTCCCGGAGACGGTCACAGCTTGTCTGTAAGCGGATGCCGGGAGCAGACAAGCCCGT
CAGGGCGCGTCAGCGGGTGTTGGCGGGTGTCGGGGCTGGCTTAACTATGCGGCATCAGAGCAGATTGTAC
TGAGAGTGCACCATATGCGGTGTGAAATACCGCACAGATGCGTAAGGAGAAAATACCGCATCAGGCGGCC
TTAAGGGCCTCGTGATACGCCTATTTTTATAGGTTAATGTCATGATAATAATGGTTTCTTAGACGTCAGG
TGGCACTTTTCGGGGAAATGTGCGCGGAACCCCTATTTGTTTATTTTTCTAAATACATTCAAATATGTAT
CCGCTCATGAGACAATAACCCTGATAAATGCTTCAATAATATTGAAAAAGGAAGAGTATGAGTATTCAAC
ATTTCCGTGTCGCCCTTATTCCCTTTTTTGCGGCATTTTGCCTTCCTGTTTTTGCTCACCCAGAAACGCT
GGTGAAAGTAAAAGATGCTGAAGATCAGTTGGGTGCACGAGTGGGTTACATCGAACTGGATCTCAACAGC
GGTAAGATCCTTGAGAGTTTTCGCCCCGAAGAACGTTTTCCAATGATGAGCACTTTTAAAGTTCTGCTAT
GTGGCGCGGTATTATCCCGTATTGACGCCGGGCAAGAGCAACTCGGTCGCCGCATACACTATTCTCAGAA
TGACTTGGTTGAGTACTCACCAGTCACAGAAAAGCATCTTACGGATGGCATGACAGTAAGAGAATTATGC
AGTGCTGCCATAACCATGAGTGATAACACTGCGGCCAACTTACTTCTGACAACGATCGGAGGACCGAAGG
AGCTAACCGCTTTTTTGCACAACATGGGGGATCATGTAACTCGCCTTGATCGTTGGGAACCGGAGCTGAA
TGAAGCCATACCAAACGACGAGCGTGACACCACGATGCCTGTAGCAATGGCAACAACGTTGCGCAAACTA
TTAACTGGCGAACTACTTACTCTAGCTTCCCGGCAACAATTAATAGACTGGATGGAGGCGGATAAAGTTG
CAGGACCACTTCTGCGCTCGGCCCTTCCGGCTGGCTGGTTTATTGCTGATAAATCTGGAGCCGGTGAGCG
TGGGTCTCGCGGTATCATTGCAGCACTGGGGCCAGATGGTAAGCCCTCCCGTATCGTAGTTATCTACACG
ACGGGGAGTCAGGCAACTATGGATGAACGAAATAGACAGATCGCTGAGATAGGTGCCTCACTGATTAAGC
ATTGGTAACTGTCAGACCAAGTTTACTCATATATACTTTAGATTGATTTAAAACTTCATTTTTAATTTAA
AAGGATCTAGGTGAAGATCCTTTTTGATAATCTCATGACCAAAATCCCTTAACGTGAGTTTTCGTTCCAC
TGAGCGTCAGACCCCGTAGAAAAGATCAAAGGATCTTCTTGAGATCCTTTTTTTCTGCGCGTAATCTGCT
GCTTGCAAACAAAAAAACCACCGCTACCAGCGGTGGTTTGTTTGCCGGATCAAGAGCTACCAACTCTTTT
TCCGAAGGTAACTGGCTTCAGCAGAGCGCAGATACCAAATACTGTCCTTCTAGTGTAGCCGTAGTTAGGC
CACCACTTCAAGAACTCTGTAGCACCGCCTACATACCTCGCTCTGCTAATCCTGTTACCAGTGGCTGCTG
CCAGTGGCGATAAGTCGTGTCTTACCGGGTTGGACTCAAGACGATAGTTACCGGATAAGGCGCAGCGGTC
GGGCTGAACGGGGGGTTCGTGCACACAGCCCAGCTTGGAGCGAACGACCTACACCGAACTGAGATACCTA
CAGCGTGAGCATTGAGAAAGCGCCACGCTTCCCGAAGGGAGAAAGGCGGACAGGTATCCGGTAAGCGGCA
GGGTCGGAACAGGAGAGCGCACGAGGGAGCTTCCAGGGGGAAACGCCTGGTATCTTTATAGTCCTGTCGG
GTTTCGCCACCTCTGACTTGAGCGTCGATTTTTGTGATGCTCGTCAGGGGGGCGGAGCCTATGGAAAAAC
GCCAGCAACGCGGCCTTTTTACGGTTCCTGGCCTTTTGCTGGCCTTTTGCTCACATGTTCTTTCCTGCGT
TATCCCCTGATTCTGTGGATAACCGTATTACCGCCTTTGAGTGAGCTGATACCGCTCGCCGCAGCCGAAC
GACCGAGCGCAGCGAGTCAGTGAGCGAGGAAGCGGAAGAGCGCCCAATACGCAAACCGCCTCTCCCCGCG
CGTTGGCCGATTCATTAATGCAGCTGGCACGACAGGTTTCCCGACTGGAAAGCGGGCAGTGAGCGCAACG
CAATTAATGTGAGTTAGCTCACTCATTAGGCACCCCAGGCTTTACACTTTATGCTTCCGGCTCGTATGTT
GTGTGGAATTGTGAGCGGATAACAATTTCACACAGGAAACAGCTATGACCATGATTACGCCAAGCTGTAA
GTTTAAACATGATCTTACTAACTAACTATTCTCATTTAAATTTTCAGAGCTTAAAAATGGCTGAAATCAC
TCACAACGATGGATACGCTAACAACTTGGAAATGAAAT
Features (pLannotate 1.2.2; 10 found; start..end, strand, type, name):
   2696..3559    +  CDS            cpCitrine: cpCitrine is a basic (constitutively fluorescent) green/yellow fluorescent protein published in 2001, derived from Aequorea victoria.
   4099..4134    +  CDS            rop (fragment): Rop protein, which maintains plasmids at low copy number; rop
   4236..4335    +  misc_feature   bom (fragment): basis of mobility region from pBR322
   4433..4537    +  promoter       AmpR promoter: bla
   4538..5398    +  CDS            AmpR: β-lactamase; bla; confers resistance to ampicillin, carbenicillin, and related antibiotics
   5569..6157    +  rep_origin     ori: high-copy-number ColE1/pMB1/pBR322/pUC origin of replication
   6340..6432    +  CDS            lacI (fragment): lac repressor; lacI; The lac repressor binds to the lac operator to inhibit transcription in E. coli. This inhibition can be relieved by adding lactose or isopropyl-β-D-thiogalactopyranoside (IPTG).
   6445..6466    +  protein_bind   CAP binding site: CAP binding activates transcription in the presence of cAMP. E. coli catabolite activator protein
   6481..6511    +  promoter       lac promoter: promoter for the E. coli lac operon
   6519..6535    +  protein_bind   lac operator: The lac repressor binds to the lac operator to inhibit transcription in E. coli. This inhibition can be relieved by adding lactose or isopropyl-β-D-thiogalactopyranoside (IPTG). lac repressor encoded by lacI
