[The description below was written by a language model from this plasmid's Addgene catalogue record and pLannotate feature annotations shown in this document.]
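Description:
L4687 (Fire Lab miniprep designation pPD133.97) is a 6,688 bp worm expression plasmid from the 1999 Fire Lab Vector Kit. It is catalogued as an empty backbone with no separate insert, and the parental backbone is recorded as unknown. It is propagated in E. coli under ampicillin selection. The feature table shows the bla promoter and β-lactamase gene alongside a high-copy ColE1/pUC-type origin. It also shows residual fragments of rop, the pBR322 bom region and lacI, plus a CAP site, lac promoter and lac operator, all typical remnants of a pUC-style cloning vector.

The payload is described by the depositor's ordered list of modules. It begins with myo-3 promoter sequence (myo3-2341, myo3Tsa), which in C. elegans is generally associated with body wall muscle expression. A synthetic intron (IVSA) and four tandem copies of the SV40 nuclear localization signal follow. Next comes a GFP coding region split into segments (gfpN, gfpGLA, gfpT203Y, gfpC) by further artificial introns (IVSR, IVSS, IVST, IVSM), which Fire vectors use to boost expression in worms. The T203Y substitution marks a yellow-shifted GFP variant, consistent with the automated annotation matching this region (about 2696–3559) to a Citrine-type protein; the "circularly permuted" label is probably just the closest database hit. The list is truncated after "let8...", which likely refers to a let-858 3' end, although the record does not show this in full. The promoter, NLS and 3' elements were not picked up by the annotation software. The construct appears suited to nuclear-localized yellow fluorescent labelling of muscle cells, as a marker or as a starting point for restriction-based cloning.
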