Addgene plasmid #1674: L4687
Purpose: (Empty Backbone)
Depositing lab: Andrew Fire. Depositing organization: Carnegie Institution for Science.
Backbone
  Vector backbone: Unknown
  Backbone size (bp): 6688
  Vector type: Worm Expression
Growth in bacteria
  Bacterial resistance: Ampicillin, 100 μg/mL
  Growth temperature: 37°C
  Growth strain: DH5alpha
  Copy number: Unknown
Gene/Insert
  Gene/Insert name: None
  Tag / fusion protein: myo3-2341, myo3Tsa, IVSA, SV40NLS, SV40NLS, SV40NLS, SV40NLS, gfpN, IVSR, gfpGLA, IVSS, IVST, gfpT203Y, gfpC, IVSM, let8...
  Cloning method: Restriction Enzyme
Terms and licenses: Academic/Nonprofit Terms; Industry Terms: Not Available to Industry
Depositor comments: See Fire Lab Vector Kit Documentation 1999. Fire Lab Miniprep Number pPD133.97, Ligation number L4687.
How to cite: L4687 was a gift from Andrew Fire (Addgene plasmid # 1674 ; http://n2t.net/addgene:1674 ; RRID:Addgene_1674)
