>Addgene plasmid #1674 | L4687 | addgene partial sequence | sequence record 16806 | 1674_m13reverse
GNNNTNACTGGATCTTACTAACTAACTATTCTCATTTAAATTTTCAGAGCTTAAAAATGGCTGACNTCAC
TCACAACGATGGATACGCTAACAACTTGGAAATGAANTAAGCTTGGGCTGCAGGTCGGCTATAATAAGTT
CTTGAATAAAATAATTTTCCCGACAAAACATGAGTATTTCTTTCGAAAATAAAAGTGCAGGCTAATTAGA
GATTATTCTGTAATTAACTGCATAATTTGTCACGTGCCATAGTTTTACATTCCACTACGTCATAGTTCTT
AAAATACTAATCTCCTGAAAATAGAAGTAGGTGAAGAAAGTTTAATTATCAGTTCTAAAATGACAATTGA
TCTTTGGAATATGTTCTGAAACTACCGATCATTGAACAGATGCTATTTGAATGATATAGAATTGTATATT
TGCAATTTCTGAAACGCGTTCTTAAAGGCACACAGATTAATTCAAAAGGGTCTGGCCGCAAAAAGGTTTA
TGGTGGCCGATTTTGAGTTTTGTGTGTGATTGCTTTTTCACAATCAGTGTTTTCAGGATTATGTGATGAA
CTAGATCTTCAAGTTTCGTTACATTTCATATGTTTTCGGAACTCACGAAGTACATATTGGGTATTGTGCT
CAAAAAATTCAGCAATCAGCTTCGCTCCGCTGACTTTAGAACCCAAAAAAATAGTATGGCCAAACTGACT
GTGTTACGATCATTTCAATTTTTCAATACATATTTAAGATTTCTAAGAGTAAGAAGGTCAAAAACTGTTC
TGGAATACATATATATTTTTCAGGTTACAATTAGTCAAAAAGTGCACTGAAATATACGTTTTAATTTCAC
GAATAACCCAATTAGTTCAATGTATTTTTGGTCANCCAACGTTAAAGTTTGGCTTCCAACCAATTATCAT
TTCTGATCCACCACNATGGTTTTTTCCTTTATCTGCANGTTAATTTTTTATTTTTTATCCNGATGTTTGG
CATANTTTTTCNAATNCTTCCNCTAGCGCCCCACTTCCTTGGCNCNTTCCNGGCGCCCTGAATCNAATGG
CATCCGGTTGCAAGAAATTGAAAAGACCNATNCNCCNCNNTGGTTTTCCTCCCNGAGAATCTGGAGGAAA
TGGATTAAAACCCGNGAAAAAGGACCCNNGGGGATNAGGGGNCACCNGNTTGCNAACCAAAAACCCCTAA
CCNTGGGACCTGGGNACCGGGAGGNCCACCCTATGGGGCCCCCCAAAANGNATTGCCAANGGGGGGGGCC
AAACNCCCANGNCNGGGAAAATTGGNAAACCCAAANCCCGGNACCNAAAAANGGGNTG
